>Addgene plasmid #82040 | pSB11 | addgene full sequence | sequence record 174334 | Addgene NGS Result
CGTCTCACGCGTTGATACCGGTTCGGTGCTGGTCGAAAGCGCCGGGGAAACAATGAACAATATCGTCAAT
GCTGTCACTCGCGTGACTGACATTATGGGCGAGATTGCATCGGCATCGGATGAACAGAGCCGTGGCATCG
ATCAAGTCGCATTGGCGGTTTCGGAAATGGATCGCGTCACGCAACAGAACGCATCGCTGGTGCAGGAATC
AGCTGCCGCCGCCGCTGCGCTGGAAGAACAGGCGAGTCGTTTAACGCAAGCAGTTTCCGCGTTCCGTCTG
GCAGCCAGCCCACTCACCAATAAACCGCAAACACCATCCCGTCCTGCCAGTGAGCAACCACCGGCTCAGC
CACGACTGCGAATTGCTGAACAAGATCCAAACTGGGAAACATTTTGAGGATCCGCGGATAAATAAGTAAC
GATCCGGTCCAGTAATGACCTCAGAACTCCATCTGGATTTGTTCAGAACGCTCGGTTGCCGCCGGGCGTT
TTTTATTGGTGAGAATCGCAGCAACTTGTCGCGCCAATCGAGCCATGTCGTCGTCAACGACCCCCCATTC
AAGAACAGCAAGCAGCATTGAGAACTTTGGAATCCAGTCCCTCTTCCACCTGCTGACCGGATCAGCAGTC
CCCGGAACATCGTAGCTGACGCCTTCGCGTTGCTCAGTTGTCCAACCCCGGAAACGGGAAAAAGCAAGTT
TTCCCCGCTCCCGGCGTTTCAATAACTGAAAACCATACTATTTCACAGTTTAAATCACATTAAACGACAG
TAATCCCCGTTGATTTGTGCGCCAACACAGATCCGTCGACCGGGTCGAATTTGCTTTCGAATTTCTGCCA
TTCATCCGCTTATTATCACTTATTCAGGCGTAGCAACCAGGCGTTTAAGGGCACCAATAACTGCCTTAAA
AAAATTACGCCCCGCCCTGCCACTCATCGCAGTACTGTTGTAATTCATTAAGCATTCTGCCGACATGGAA
GCCATCACAAACGGCATGATGAACCTGAATCGCCAGCGGCATCAGCACCTTGTCGCCTTGCGTATAATAT
TTGCCCATGGTGAAAACGGGGGCGAAGAAGTTGTCCATATTGGCCACGTTTAAATCAAAACTGGTGAAAC
TCACCCAGGGATTGGCTGAGACGAAAAACATATTCTCAATAAACCCTTTAGGGAAATAGGCCAGGTTTTC
ACCGTAACACGCCACATCTTGCGAATATATGTGTAGAAACTGCCGGAAATCGTCGTGGTATTCACTCCAG
AGCGATGAAAACGTTTCAGTTTGCTCATGGAAAACGGTGTAACAAGGGTGAACACTATCCCATATCACCA
GCTCACCGTCTTTCATTGCCATACGGAATTCCGGATGAGCATTCATCAGGCGGGCAAGAATGTGAATAAA
GGCCGGATAAAACTTGTGCTTATTTTTCTTTACGGTCTTTAAAAAGGCCGTAATATCCAGCTGAACGGTC
TGGTTATAGGTACATTGAGCAACTGACTGAAATGCCTCAAAATGTTCTTTACGATGCCATTGGGATATAT
CAACGGTGGTATATCCAGTGATTTTTTTCTCCATTTTAGCTTCCTTAGCTCCTGAAAATCTCGATAACTC
AAAAAATACGCCCGGTAGTGATCTTATTTCATTATGGTGAAAGTTGGAACCTCTTACGTGCCGATCAACG
TCTCATTTTCGCCAAAAGTTGGCCCAGGGCTTCCCGGTATCAACAGGGACACCAGGATTTATTTATTCTG
CGAAGTGATCTTCCGTCACAGGTATTTATTCGGCGCAAAGTGCGTCGGGTGATGCTGCCAACTTACTGAT
TTAGTGTATGATGGTGTTTTTGAGGTGCTCCAGTGGCTTCTGTTTCTATCAGCTGTCCCTCCTGTTCAGC
TACTGACGGGGTGGTGCGTAACGGCAAAAGCACCGCCGGACATCAGCGCTAGCGGAGTGTATACTGGCTT
ACTATGTTGGCACTGATGAGGGTGTCAGTGAAGTGCTTCATGTGGCAGGAGAAAAAAGGCTGCACCGGTG
CGTCAGCAGAATATGTGATACAGGATATATTCCGCTTCCTCGCTCACTGACTCGCTACGCTCGGTCGTTC
GACTGCGGCGAGCGGAAATGGCTTACGAACGGGGCGGAGATTTCCTGGAAGATGCCAGGAAGATACTTAA
CAGGGAAGTGAGAGGGCCGCGGCAAAGCCGTTTTTCCATAGGCTCCGCCCCCCTGACAAGCATCACGAAA
TCTGACGCTCAAATCAGTGGTGGCGAAACCCGACAGGACTATAAAGATACCAGGCGTTTCCCCCTGGCGG
CTCCCTCGTGCGCTCTCCTGTTCCTGCCTTTCGGTTTACCGGTGTCATTCCGCTGTTATGGCCGCGTTTG
TCTCATTCCACGCCTGACACTCAGTTCCGGGTAGGCAGTTCGCTCCAAGCTGGACTGTATGCACGAACCC
CCCGTTCAGTCCGACCGCTGCGCCTTATCCGGTAACTATCGTCTTGAGTCCAACCCGGAAAGACATGCAA
AAGCACCACTGGCAGCAGCCACTGGTAATTGATTTAGAGGAGTTAGTCTTGAAGTCATGCGCCGGTTAAG
GCTAAACTGAAAGGACAAGTTTTGGTGACTGCGCTCCTCCAAGCCAGTTACCTCGGTTCAAAGAGTTGGT
AGCTCAGAGAACCTTCGAAAAACCGCCCTGCAAGGCGGTTTTTTCGTTTTCAGAGCAAGAGATTACGCGC
AGACCAAAACGATCTCAAGAAGATCATCTTATTAATCAGATAAAATATTTCTAGATTTCAGTGCAATTTA
TCTCTTCAAATGTAGCACCTGAAGTCAGCCCCATACGATATAAGTTGTAATTCTCATGTTTGACAGCTTA
TCATCGATCCCGCAAGAGGCCCGGCAGTACCGGCATAACCAAGCCTATGCCTACAGCATCCAGGGTGACG
GTGCCGAGGATGACGATGAGCGCATTGTTAGATTTCATACACGGTGCCTGACTGCGTTAGCAATTTAACT
GTGATAAACTACCGCATTAAAGCTTCTTGCGAAACAGCTCTCGACCAGGTTTATACTGGTCGTGCAGATG
AAAGCAGTTTTTGCCGAGGTCGATTCCGACCAGCGCCATATCGCTCATAGTGATGGTCTCCGAATTATAA
ACACCCTGCGAAAGCGTAGCCTACGCAGGGTGTCGGGTGCTCATCCCATTACCCGTTTTCCCATCTCTTA
ACTTAAGGGGGGAACGGTGTCCTGTCTTTCATGGGGCTCGTTCACTGCTAACTTACCTGCTTCCCTGTCT
GTCAATTCTCTCTATCCTGCGATCCCGCGAAGAACCAAAAAAGCTCGACAGAGGGCGCGGTCATTTTAGG
TCGGGCGGATCGGCGCCGCCGGCTCGGCTGGTGTGCCGCACAGCACCGCCTACGTGAGCTGCCAGTTGAT
GAACTTCCCCCGTTGCCAGCTAGGGCGCAAGCGGGCTGTATAAGATCACTGCCCATCACATTGATCGGCT
CGGATTTTTTCTCAATCCGTAAACAGGTCAAACATCAGTTGCCGCAACCAAATATTGGCTAGGTCCTTGT
GGTACTTCGCATGCCAGAACATGTTGATGGCTATTTCAGGCAAGACGACTGGGTGCGGCAAGGCGCTTAG
GCCGAAGGGCTCCACACAGCAGTCGGCTAAACGTATCGGCACAGTGGCGAGCAGATCGGTGCGCTGGAGG
ATGTGGCCAACGGCGGCGAAGTGCGGCACTTCCAGACGGATGTCGCGCCGGATGCCGACCCGTGTCATGT
ACGTGTCCACCTCGCCGTGGCCGGTGCCAGCGGCGATGACACGCACGTGGCCGTAGGAACAGAAGCGCTC
CAGAGTCAGGGGTTCGCGGGTGACTGGATGGTCCTTGCGACATAGGCACACGTAGTGATTCTGGAGCAGC
CGGCGCTGAAAGAAGCCAGTTTGCAGATTGGGAAGCAGGCCCACGGCCAAGTCCACGGTTCCGTTCTGCA
AGGCCTGCATCAGGCTCATCGAACTGTCGCGCACCGTACTGATCACGCAATTGGGGGCCTGGTGAGCCAG
CACATCCATCAGCCGCGGCATGAAGTAGATCTCGCCAATGTCGGTCATGGCCAGGGTGAAGGTACGCTCG
CTGGTCAGCGGATCGAAGCTTTCATGGTGCTGTAGGGCGTTGCGCAGTGCGTGCATGGCCGAAGTGACGG
GCTCGGCCAGATGCGCGGCATAGGGTGTGGGTTCCATTCCCTGATGTGTGCGCACGAAGAGTGGGTCCTG
TAGCGAGGTGCGCAGGCGTTTCAGCGCATTGCTCACGGCAGGCTGGGTCAGGCCCAGGTTCTCCGCAGTG
ATAGAGACGCGTCTGTCGACCAGCAACTGGTTGAACACCACCAGCAGGTTTAAATCCAGGTCACGCAGTT
CCATGGGGCCTCGCTTGGGTTATTGCTGGTGCCCGGCCGGGCGCAATATTCATGTTGATGATTTATTATA
TATCGAGTGGTGTATTTATCAATATTGTTTGCTCCGTTATCGTTATTAACAAGTCATCAATAATGCCATA
AGGAGTACCATATGGTGATTGTTAAACGACCCGTCTCGGCCAGTCTGGCCCGGGCCTTTTTTTACATTGT
GCTGCTGTCGATTCTTTCCACGGGTATCGCTCTGCTAACTCTGGCGAGCAGTTTGCGCGACGCTGAGGCT
ATCAATATTGCCGGATCGCTGCGTATGCAGAGTTACCGCCTGGGCTACGACTTGCAAAGTGGCAGTCCAC
AACTCAATGCACATCGCCAGTTATTTCAGCAGGCACTGCATTCACCGGTATTAACCAACCTCAACGTCTG
GTATGTGCCAGAAGCAGTAAAAACTCGCTATGCGCATCTGAATGCCAACTGGCTGGAGATGAATAATCGG
CTCAGCAAGGGCGATTTGCCGTGGTATCAGGCCAATATTAATAATTATGTTAATCAGATAGACCTGTTCG
TACTGGCTTTACAGCACTACGCTGAACGCAAAATGCTGCTGGTGGTGGCGATTTCCCTGGCTGGCGGCAT
CGGTATTTTCACGCTGGTCTTTTTTACTTTGCGCCGCATACGCCATCAGGTGGTTGCCCCGCTGAATCAG
CTGGTTACCGCCAGTCAGCGTATTGAACACGGGCAGTTCGACTCGCCGCCGCTGGATACCAACCTGCCGA
ATGAGCTTGGTCTGCTTGCAAAAACCTTTAACCAGATGCAACGCTCTTTGACTGACACCGTCACTCATGT
CCGCGAAGGTTCAGATGCCATCTATGCCGGTACCCGTGAAATTGCGGCGGGCAACACCGATCTTTCCTCC
CGTACTGAACAGCAGGCATCCGCGCTGGAAGAAACTGCCGCCAGCATGGAGCAGCTCACCGCGACAGTGA
AGCAAAACGCCGATAACGCCCGCCAGGCCTCGCAACTGGCGCAAAGTGCCTCCGACACCGCCCAGCACGG
CGGCAAAGTGGTGGATGGCGTAGTGAAAACGATGCATGAGATCGCCGATAGTTCGAAGAAAATTGCCGAC
ATTATCAGCGTTATCGACGGTATTGCCTTCCAGACTAATATCCTCGCGCTGAATGCCGCGGTTGAAGCCG
CGCGTGCGGGTGAACAGGGCCGTGGTTTTGCCGTGGTGGCGGGTGAAGTGCGTAATCTTGCCAGTCGCAG
CGCCCAGGCGGCAAAAGAGATCAAAGCCCTCATTGAAGACTC
Features (pLannotate 1.2.2; 11 found; start..end, strand, type, name):
    462..496     +  terminator     lambda t0 terminator: minimal transcription terminator from phage lambda (Scholtissek and Grosse, 1987)
    489..617     -  CDS            C1 (fragment): RPC1_BPP22 - Experimental evidence at protein level: Swiss-Prot protein existence level 1. Binds to two promoters, P(RE) and Pa23 and activate transcription from these promoters. From Salmonella phage P22 (Bacteriophage P22).
    915..1574    -  CDS            CmR: chloramphenicol acetyltransferase; cat; confers resistance to chloramphenicol
   1575..1677    -  promoter       cat promoter: promoter of the E. coli cat gene encoding chloramphenicol acetyltransferase
   1798..1941    +  mobile_element IS1 (fragment): prokaryotic transposable element IS1
   2060..2115    -  rep_origin     RSF ori (fragment): Plasmids containing the RSF 1030 origin of replication can be propagated in E. coli cells that contain additional plasmids with compatible origins.
   2203..2748    -  rep_origin     p15A ori: Plasmids containing the medium-copy-number p15A origin of replication can be propagated in E. coli cells that contain a second plasmid with the ColE1 origin.
   2860..2878    +  promoter       tet promoter (fragment): E. coli promoter for tetracycline efflux protein gene
   2877..2978    -  CDS            TcR (fragment): tetracycline efflux protein; tet; confers resistance to tetracycline
   3515..4414    -  CDS            nahR: NAHR_PSEPU - Protein inferred from homology: Swiss-Prot protein existence level 3. Regulates the expression of the naphthalene (nahA-F) and salicylate (nahG-M) metabolism genes. From Pseudomonas putida (Arthrobacter siderocapsulatus).
   5078..394     +  CDS            tar (fragment) (across the origin): MCP2_ECOLI - Also known as cheM. Experimental evidence at protein level: Swiss-Prot protein existence level 1. Chemotactic-signal transducers respond to changes in the concentration of attractants and repellents in the environment, transduce a signal from the outside to the inside of the cell, and facilitate sensory adaptation through the variation of the level of methylation. Attractants increase the level of methylation while repellents decrease the level of methylation, the methyl groups are added by the methyltransferase CheR and removed by the methylesterase CheB. From Escherichia coli (s
