[The description below was written by a language model from this plasmid's Addgene catalogue record and pLannotate feature annotations shown in this document.]
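Description:
pSB11 is a low-copy bacterial expression plasmid built on the pKG116 backbone for producing an engineered hybrid chemoreceptor in E. coli. It replicates from a p15A origin, which is compatible with ColE1-type plasmids and so allows co-maintenance with a second vector. It is selected with chloramphenicol through a cat gene driven by its own promoter. The feature table also picks up short remnants typical of a pACYC-derived lineage: fragments of the tetracycline resistance gene and its promoter, a piece of IS1, a small RSF-origin-like match and a fragment of a phage P22 C1 coding sequence. None of these appears to be functional.

The roughly 1.5 kb insert, cloned between NdeI and BamHI sites that both remain intact, encodes a fusion of residues 1–217 of the E. coli nitrate/nitrite sensor histidine kinase NarQ to residues 257–553 of the aspartate chemoreceptor Tar. The annotation recognises only the Tar-derived portion, which spans the sequence origin and is followed by a lambda t0 terminator. The NarQ segment upstream of it is not annotated. In this design the sensing portion of NarQ is joined to the cytoplasmic signalling and adaptation region of Tar, the part that undergoes methylation by CheR and demethylation by CheB. This should couple NarQ ligand detection to the chemotaxis pathway.

The backbone carries nahR, the Pseudomonas putida LysR-type regulator of the naphthalene and salicylate catabolic genes, oriented divergently upstream of the insert. That arrangement suggests salicylate-responsive expression, although the record neither annotates nor names the promoter driving the hybrid gene. The associated work concerns engineering hybrid chemotaxis receptors, so the plasmid is suited to expressing and testing this chimera in E. coli.
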