Addgene plasmid #82040: pSB11
Purpose: Hybrid NarQ[1-217]-Tar[257-553] expression plasmid
Depositing lab: Victor Sourjik. Depositing organization: Max Planck Institute for Terrestrial Microbiology. Publication: Engineering Hybrid Chemotaxis Receptors in Bacteria. Bi S, Pollard AM, Yang Y, Jin F, Sourjik V. ACS Synth Biol. 2016 Jun 10. 10.1021/acssynbio.6b00053 PubMed 27285081.
Backbone
  Vector backbone: pKG116
  Backbone size w/o insert (bp): 4211
  Total vector size (bp): 5709
Growth in bacteria
  Bacterial resistance: Chloramphenicol, 25 μg/mL
  Growth temperature: 37°C
  Growth strain: DH5alpha
  Copy number: Low Copy
Gene/Insert
  Gene/Insert name: Encodes the hybrid receptor of E. coli chemoreceptor Tar and histidine kinase NarQ: NarQ[1-217]-Tar[257-553]
  Species: E. coli
  Insert size (bp): 1545
  Cloning method: Restriction Enzyme; 5′ cloning site NdeI (not destroyed); 3′ cloning site BamHI (not destroyed)
  Sequencing primers: 5′ CGGGCGCAATATTCATGTTG
Terms and licenses: Academic/Nonprofit Terms; Industry Terms: Not Available to Industry
How to cite: pSB11 was a gift from Victor Sourjik (Addgene plasmid # 82040 ; http://n2t.net/addgene:82040 ; RRID:Addgene_82040)
